>Addgene plasmid #38944 | PTPN14 | depositor partial sequence | sequence record 49002 | PTPN14 sequence 1005 bps
ATGCACCATCATCATCATCATTCTTCTGGTGTAGATCTGGGTACCGAGAACCTGTACTTCCAATCCATGG
TTGATGCCACCCGGGTTCCCATGGACGAGAGGTTCAGAACCCTGAAGAAGAAACTAGAAGAGGGAATGGT
GTTCACAGAATATGAGCAAATTCCAAAGAAAAAGGCGAATGGCATTTTCAGCACAGCAGCTCTGCCAGAA
AACGCCGAGCGCAGCCGAATCCGTGAAGTTGTCCCCTATGAGGAGAATCGAGTAGAGCTGATACCAACCA
AAGAAAATAACACAGGATACATTAATGCCTCCCACATCAAGGTGGTGGTTGGCGGGGCAGAATGGCACTA
CATAGCCACCCAGGGGCCCCTGCCACACACGTGCCACGACTTCTGGCAGATGGTGTGGGAGCAGGGAGTG
AATGTGATTGCCATGGTCACTGCAGAGGAGGAGGGTGGACGAACCAAAAGCCACCGATACTGGCCCAAAC
TAGGTTCAAAGCACAGCTCAGCCACCTATGGCAAGTTCAAGGTCACCACGAAGTTTCGAACGGATTCTGT
TTGCTATGCAACCACGGGCTTGAAGGTCAAGCACCTTTTGTCTGGGCAAGAAAGGACGGTGTGGCATTTA
CAATATACTGACTGGCCAGATCACGGCTGTCCAGAAGATGTCCAAGGATTTTTATCCTACTTGGAGGAGA
TCCAGTCGGTCCGTCGCCATACCAACAGCATGCTGGAAGGCACCAAGAACCGGCACCCGCCCATCGTGGT
CCACTGTAGTGCTGGGGTGGGAAGGACCGGCGTGCTCATTCTTTCTGAGCTGATGATCTACTGCTTGGAA
CATAACGAAAAGGTGGAAGTGCCCATGATGCTGAGGCTCCTCAGGGAGCAGAGGATGTTCATGATCCAGA
CTATCGCTCAGTACAAGTTTGTCTACCAAGTCCTCATCCAGTTCCTCCAAAACTCCAGACTCATTTAAGA
CAGTAAAGGTGGATACGGATCCGAA
