>Addgene plasmid #38944 | PTPN14 | addgene partial sequence | sequence record 51727 | T7 5'-TAATACGACTCACTATAGGG-3'
TTAAGAAGGAGATATACATATGCACCATCATCATCNTCNTTCTTCTGGTGTAGATCTGGGTACCGAGAAC
CTGTACTTCCAATCCATGGTTGATGCCACCCGGGTTCCCATGGACGAGAGGTTCAGAACCCTGAAGAAGA
AACTAGAGGAGGGAATGGTGTTCACAGAATATGAGCAAATTCCAAAGAAAAAGGCGAATGGCATTTTCAG
CACAGCAGCTCTGCCAGAAAACGCCGAGCGCAGCCGAATCCGTGAAGTTGTCCCCTATGAGGAGAATCGA
GTAGAGCTGATACCAACCAAAGAAAATAACACAGGATACATTAATGCCTCCCACATCAAGGTGGTGGTTG
GCGGGGCAGAATGGCACTACATAGCCACCCAGGGGCCCCTGCCACACACGTGCCACGACTTCTGGCAGAT
GGTGTGGGAGCAGGGAGTGAATGTGATTGCCATGGTCACTGCAGAGGAGGAGGGTGGACGAACCAAAAGC
CACCGATACTGGCCCAAACTAGGTTCAAAGCACAGCTCAGCCACCTATGGCAAGTTCAAGGTCACCACGA
AGTTTCGAACGGATTCTGTTTGCTATGCAACCACGGGCTTGAAGGTCAAGCACCTTTTGTCTGGGCAAGA
AAGGACGGTGTGGCATTTACAATATACTGACTGGCCAGATCACGGCTGTCCAGAAGATGTCCAAGGATTT
TTATCCTACTTGGAGGAGATCCAGTCGGTCCGTCGCCATACCAACAGCATGCTGGAAGGCACCAAGAACC
GGCACCCGCCCATCGTGGTCCACTGTAGTGCTGGGGTGGGAAGGACCGGCGTGCTCATTCTTTCTGAGCT
GATGATCTACTGCTT
