[The description below was written by a language model from this plasmid's Addgene catalogue record.]
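Description:
PTPN14 is a bacterial expression plasmid built on the pNIC28-Bsa4 backbone from the SGC, designed to produce a fragment of human protein tyrosine phosphatase, non-receptor type 14 (also known as PEZ, PTP36, PTPD2 or CATLPH) for structural biology. It is maintained in E. coli as a low-copy plasmid under kanamycin selection. The record does not list the origin of replication or provide a feature table, so the detailed architecture of the backbone cannot be confirmed from the information given.

The insert is about 1 kb of human PTPN14 coding sequence, introduced by ligation-independent cloning. The entry explicitly cautions that it may not be the full open reading frame. The modest insert size and the associated crystal structure entry point to a truncated construct chosen for crystallisation rather than the complete protein, although the record does not say which region or domain is covered. The protein is expressed with an N-terminal histidine tag followed by a TEV protease cleavage site, which allows capture by immobilised metal affinity chromatography and subsequent removal of the tag to leave near-native protein. The promoter is not stated outright, but the recommended sequencing primers (T7 forward and T7 terminator reverse) indicate that the insert sits between T7 promoter and terminator elements. Expression would therefore be expected to need a host strain supplying T7 RNA polymerase, whereas the listed Mach1 strain serves for propagation. The stated use is recombinant protein production in bacteria for structure determination.
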