Addgene plasmid #38944: PTPN14
Purpose: Bacterial expression for structure determination; may not be full ORF
Depositing lab: Nicola Burgess-Brown. Depositing organization: University of Oxford.
Backbone
  Vector backbone: pNIC28-Bsa4
  Backbone manufacturer: SGC
  Vector type: Bacterial Expression
Growth in bacteria
  Bacterial resistance: Kanamycin, 50 μg/mL
  Growth temperature: 37°C
  Growth strain: Mach1
  Copy number: Low Copy
Gene/Insert
  Gene/Insert name: PTPN14 (alt names: protein tyrosine phosphatase, non-receptor type 14; PDB:2BZL)
  Species: H. sapiens (human)
  Insert size (bp): 1005
  GenBank ID: protein tyrosine phosphatase, non-receptor type 14
  Entrez Gene: PTPN14 (a.k.a. CATLPH, PEZ, PTP36, PTPD2)
  Tag / fusion protein: His Tev (N terminal on insert)
  Cloning method: Ligation Independent Cloning
  Sequencing primers: 5′ T7; 3′ T7-term
Terms and licenses: Academic/Nonprofit Terms; Industry Terms: Not Available to Industry
How to cite: PTPN14 was a gift from Nicola Burgess-Brown (Addgene plasmid # 38944 ; http://n2t.net/addgene:38944 ; RRID:Addgene_38944)
